>Addgene plasmid #53663 | TSTA3A-c013 | depositor partial sequence | sequence record 83790 | insert sequence
ATGCACCATCATCATCATCATTCTTCTGGTGTAGATCTGGGTACCGAGAACCTGTACTTCCAATCCATGC
GGATTCTAGTGACAGGGGGCTCTGGGCTGGTAGGCAAAGCCATCCAGAAGGTGGTAGCAGATGGAGCTGG
ACTTCCTGGAGAGGACTGGGTGTTTGTCTCCTCTAAAGACGCCGATCTCACGGATACAGCACAGACCCGC
GCCCTGTTTGAGAAGGTCCAACCCACACACGTCATCCATCTTGCTGCAATGGTGGGGGGCCTGTTCCGGA
ATATCAAATACAATTTGGACTTCTGGAGGAAAAACGTGCACATGAACGACAACGTCCTGCACTCGGCCTT
TGAGGTGGGCGCCCGCAAGGTGGTGTCCTGCCTGTCCACCTGTATCTTCCCTGACAAGACGACCTACCCG
ATAGATGAGACCATGATCCACAATGGGCCTCCCCACAACAGCAATTTTGGGTACTCGTATGCCAAGAGGA
TGATCGACGTGCAGAACAGGGCCTACTTCCAGCAGTACGGCTGCACCTTCACCGCTGTCATCCCCACCAA
CGTCTTCGGGCCCCACGACAACTTCAACATCGAGGATGGCCACGTGCTGCCTGGCCTCATCCACAAGGTG
CACCTGGCCAAGAGCAGCGGCTCGGCCCTGACGGTGTGGGGTACAGGGAATCCGCGGAGGCAGTTCATAT
ACTCGCTGGACCTGGCCCAGCTCTTTATCTGGGTCCTGCGGGAGTACAATGAAGTGGAGCCCATCATCCT
CTCCGTGGGCGAGGAAGATGAGGTCTCCATCAAGGAGGCAGCCGAGGCGGTGGTGGAGGCCATGGACTTC
CATGGGGAAGTCACCTTTGATACAACCAAGTCGGATGGGCAGTTTAAGAAGACAGCCAGTAACAGCAAGC
TGAGGACCTACCTGCCCGACTTCCGGTTCACACCCTTCAAGCAGGCGGTGAAGGAGACCTGTGCTTGGTT
CACTGACAACTACGAGCAGGCCCGGAAGTGACAGTAAAGGTGGATACGGATCCGAA
