>Addgene plasmid #53663 | TSTA3A-c013 | addgene partial sequence | sequence record 86644 | T7 5'-TAATACGACTCACTATAGGG-3'
ATTTTGTTTAACTTTAAGAAGGAGATATACATATGCACCATCATCATCATCATTCTTCTGGTGTAGATCT
GGGTACCGAGAACCTGTACTTCCAATCCATGCGGATTCTAGTGACAGGGGGCTCTGGGCTGGTAGGCAAA
GCCATCCAGAAGGTGGTAGCAGATGGAGCTGGACTTCCTGGAGAGGACTGGGTGTTTGTCTCCTCTAAAG
ACGCCGATCTCACGGATACAGCACAGACCCGCGCCCTGTTTGAGAAGGTCCAACCCACACACGTCATCCA
TCTTGCTGCAATGGTGGGGGGCCTGTTCCGGAATATCAAATACAATTTGGACTTCTGGAGGAAAAACGTG
CACATGAACGACAACGTCCTGCACTCGGCCTTTGAGGTGGGCGCCCGCAAGGTGGTGTCCTGCCTGTCCA
CCTGTATCTTCCCTGACAAGACGACCTACCCGATAGATGAGACCATGATCCACAATGGGCCTCCCCACAA
CAGCAATTTTGGGTACTCGTATGCCAAGAGGATGATCGACGTGCAGAACAGGGCCTACTTCCAGCAGTAC
GGCTGCACCTTCACCGCTGTCATCCCCACCAACGTCTTCGGGCCCCACGACAACTTCAACATCGAGGATG
GCCACGTGCTGCCTGGCCTCATCCACAAGGTGCACCTGGCCAAGAGCAGCGGCTCGGCCCTGACGGTGTG
GGGTACAGGGAATCCGCGGAGGCAGTTCATATACTCGCTGGACCTGGCCCAGCTCTTTATCTGGGTCCTG
CGGGAGTACAATGAAGTGGAGCCCATCATCCTCTCCGTGGGCGAGGAAGATGAGGTCTCCATCAAGGAGG
CAGCCGAGGCGGTGGTGGAGGCCATGGACTTCCATGGGGAAGTCACCTTTGATACAACCAAGTCGGATGG
GCAGTTTAAGAAGACAGCCAGTAACAGCAAGCTGAGGACCTACCTGCCCGACTTCCGGTTCACACCCTTC
AAGCAGGCGGTGAAGGAGACCTGTGCTTGGTTCACTGACAACTACGAGCAGGCCCGGAAGTGACAGTAAA
GGTGGATACGGATCCGAATTCGAGCTCCGTCGACAAGCTTGCGGCCGC
