[The description below was written by a language model from this plasmid's Addgene catalogue record.]
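Description:
TSTA3A-c013 is a bacterial expression plasmid built on pNIC28-Bsa4, a pET28-derived vector from the Structural Genomics Consortium designed for high-throughput ligation-independent cloning. It is recorded as a high-copy plasmid selected with kanamycin. In the parental vector, the cloning site is occupied by a SacB stuffer fragment flanked by BsaI sites. BsaI cleavage followed by T4 polymerase treatment generates the single-stranded overhangs used for LIC, and replacing the stuffer with the insert removes the sucrose-sensitivity marker, allowing counter-selection against uncut or non-recombinant vector.

The insert is TSTA3A, cloned so that it carries an N-terminal hexahistidine tag followed by a TEV protease recognition site. This arrangement allows immobilised metal affinity purification of the recombinant protein and subsequent removal of the tag by TEV cleavage. Expression is under T7/lac control, meaning transcription depends on T7 RNA polymerase supplied by a DE3-lysogen host and is held in check by the lac repressor until induction. The record recommends a BL21(DE3) derivative for expression, while a standard cloning strain is used for propagation. The T7 promoter and T7 terminator regions flanking the insert serve as sequencing primer sites.

The construct was made for protein production aimed at structure determination, and the depositor comments point to an associated solved structure. The record cautions that the insert may not represent the full open reading frame, as is common for crystallography constructs with optimised domain boundaries, but the exact boundaries and source species are not stated. No feature table was provided, so element positions cannot be described.
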