Addgene plasmid #53663: TSTA3A-c013
Purpose: bacterial expression plasmid
Depositing lab: Nicola Burgess-Brown. Depositing organization: University of Oxford.
Backbone
  Vector backbone: pNIC28-Bsa4
  Backbone manufacturer: SGC
  Vector type: Bacterial Expression
Growth in bacteria
  Bacterial resistance: Kanamycin, 50 μg/mL
  Growth temperature: 37°C
  Growth strain: Mach1
  Growth instructions: BL21(DE3)-R3 is recommended for expression
  Copy number: High Copy
Gene/Insert
  Gene/Insert name: TSTA3A (alt name: gi|13124123)
  Mutation: Bacterial expression for structure determination; may not be full ORF, see comments
  Tag / fusion protein: His6-TEV (N terminal on insert)
  Cloning method: Ligation Independent Cloning
  Sequencing primers: 5′ T7; 3′ T7-term
Terms and licenses: Academic/Nonprofit Terms; Industry Terms: Not Available to Industry
Depositor comments: T7/lac regulated, N-terminal His-tag, TEV, LIC cloning using BsaI cleavage/T4 polymerase, SacB stuffer fragment, pET28 backbone. http://www.thesgc.org/structures/4B8Z/
How to cite: TSTA3A-c013 was a gift from Nicola Burgess-Brown (Addgene plasmid # 53663 ; http://n2t.net/addgene:53663 ; RRID:Addgene_53663)
